Addgene plasmid #176097: H2A-mTurquoise-RHOA-G14V-deltaCAAX
Purpose: Constitutively active, nucelar localized RhoA
Depositing lab: Dorus Gadella. Depositing organization: University of Amsterdam. Publication: Visualizing endogenous Rho activity with an improved localization-based, genetically encoded biosensor. Mahlandt EK, Arts JJG, van der Meer WJ, van der Linden FH, Tol S, van Buul JD, Gadella TWJ, Goedhart J. J Cell Sci. 2021 Aug 6. pii: 271216. doi: 10.1242/jcs.258823. PubMed 34357388.
Backbone
  Vector backbone: pEGFP-C1
  Backbone manufacturer: Clontech
  Vector type: Mammalian Expression
Growth in bacteria
  Bacterial resistance: Kanamycin, 50 μg/mL
  Growth temperature: 37°C
  Growth strain: DH5alpha
  Copy number: High Copy
Gene/Insert
  Gene/Insert name: RHOA
  Species: H. sapiens (human)
  Mutation: G14V
  Entrez Gene: RHOA (a.k.a. ARH12, ARHA, EDFAOB, RHO12, RHOH12)
  Cloning method: Restriction Enzyme; 5′ cloning site Unknown (unknown if destroyed)
Terms and licenses: Academic/Nonprofit Terms; Industry Terms: Not Available to Industry
How to cite: H2A-mTurquoise-RHOA-G14V-deltaCAAX was a gift from Dorus Gadella (Addgene plasmid # 176097 ; http://n2t.net/addgene:176097 ; RRID:Addgene_176097)
