[The description below was written by a language model from this plasmid's Addgene catalogue record and pLannotate feature annotations shown in this document.]
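Description:
H2A-mTurquoise-RHOA-G14V-deltaCAAX is a mammalian expression plasmid built on the Clontech pEGFP-C1 backbone, encoding a constitutively active form of human RhoA that is directed to the nucleus. The sequenced record (about 5.7 kb) shows a single fusion reading frame driven by the CMV immediate early enhancer and promoter. It consists of a histone H2A coding sequence (best matched by the annotation software to bovine H2A), followed by the cyan fluorescent protein mTurquoise, and then a RhoA fragment. An SV40 polyadenylation signal terminates the transcript. The G14V substitution is the classic GTPase-deficient mutation that locks RhoA in its active, GTP-bound state. As the name indicates, the C-terminal CAAX box is deleted, which is consistent with RhoA being annotated as a fragment. Removing this motif prevents prenylation and membrane association. The histone H2A moiety instead tethers the fusion to chromatin, so active RhoA is confined to the nucleus, where it can be seen by cyan fluorescence.

In bacteria the plasmid replicates from a high-copy ColE1/pUC-type origin and is selected with kanamycin. The Tn5 NeoR/KanR gene sits behind tandem bacterial (bla) and SV40 early promoters with an HSV TK polyadenylation signal, so it also permits G418 selection in mammalian cells. An f1 origin is present as well. Short annotated matches to SV40 large T antigen, ble and the bGH poly(A) signal appear to be backbone remnants rather than functional elements. The associated publication describes a localization-based biosensor for endogenous Rho activity. This suggests the construct serves as a spatially defined source of active RhoA for testing whether such a sensor relocates to it, although the record itself states only the construct's identity.
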