Features (pLannotate 1.2.2; 16 found; start..end, strand, type, name):
      8..397     +  CDS            H2A1_BOVIN (sequence partly withheld): Experimental evidence at protein level: Swiss-Prot protein existence level 1. Core component of nucleosome. Nucleosomes wrap and compact DNA into chromatin, limiting DNA accessibility to the cellular machineries which require DNA as a template. Histones thereby play a central role in transcription regulation, DNA repair, DNA replication and chromosomal stability. DNA accessibility is regulated via a complex set of post-translational modifications of histones, also called histone code, and nucleosome remodeling. From Bos taurus (Bovine).
    419..1135    +  CDS            mTurquoise: mTurquoise is a basic (constitutively fluorescent) cyan fluorescent protein published in 2010, derived from Aequorea victoria. It has low acid sensitivity.
   1139..1704    +  CDS            RhoA (fragment): human Rho family small GTPase RhoA
   1727..1810    +  CDS            large T antigen (fragment): large T antigen from SV40 (simian virus 40)
   1833..1954    +  polyA_signal   SV40 poly(A) signal: SV40 polyadenylation signal
   1988..2416    -  rep_origin     f1 ori (sequence partly withheld): f1 bacteriophage origin of replication; arrow indicates direction of (+) strand synthesis
   2443..2547    +  promoter       AmpR promoter: bla
   2549..2906    +  promoter       SV40 promoter: SV40 enhancer and early promoter
   2941..3735    +  CDS            NeoR/KanR: aminoglycoside phosphotransferase from Tn5; aph(3')-II (or nptII); confers resistance to neomycin, kanamycin, and G418 (Geneticin®)
   3756..3908    +  CDS            ble (fragment): BLE_KLEPN - Experimental evidence at protein level: Swiss-Prot protein existence level 1. Binding protein with a strong affinity to the bleomycin family of antibiotics. Binds to CL990; an antimitotic-antibiotic compound. From Klebsiella pneumoniae.
   3967..4014    +  polyA_signal   HSV TK poly(A) signal: herpes simplex virus thymidine kinase polyadenylation signal (Cole and Stacy, 1985)
   4105..4121    -  polyA_signal   bGH poly(A) signal (fragment): bovine growth hormone polyadenylation signal
   4343..4931    +  rep_origin     ori: high-copy-number ColE1/pMB1/pBR322/pUC origin of replication
   5106..5409    +  enhancer       CMV enhancer: human cytomegalovirus immediate early enhancer
   5410..5613    +  promoter       CMV promoter: human cytomegalovirus (CMV) immediate early promoter
   5636..7       +  misc_feature   MCS (fragment) (across the origin): multiple cloning site
>Addgene plasmid #176097 | H2A-mTurquoise-RHOA-G14V-deltaCAAX | addgene full sequence | sequence record 346368 | Addgene NGS Result
AATTCTGATG
[387 nt withheld, positions 11-397]
CGGGATCCACCGGTCGCCACCATGGTGAGCAAGGGCGAGGAGCTGTTCACCGGGGTGGTGCCCATCCTGG
TCGAGCTGGACGGCGACGTAAACGGCCACAAGTTCAGCGTGTCCGGCGAGGGCGAGGGCGATGCCACCTA
CGGCAAGCTGACCCTGAAGTTCATCTGCACCACCGGCAAGCTGCCCGTGCCCTGGCCCACCCTCGTGACC
ACCCTGTCCTGGGGCGTGCAGTGCTTCGCCCGCTACCCCGACCACATGAAGCAGCACGACTTCTTCAAGT
CCGCCATGCCCGAAGGCTACGTCCAGGAGCGCACCATCTTCTTCAAGGACGACGGCAACTACAAGACCCG
CGCCGAGGTGAAGTTCGAGGGCGACACCCTGGTGAACCGCATCGAGCTGAAGGGCATCGACTTCAAGGAG
GACGGCAACATCCTGGGGCACAAGCTGGAGTACAACTACATCAGCGACAACGTCTATATCACCGCCGACA
AGCAGAAGAACGGCATCAAGGCCAACTTCAAGATCCGCCACAACATCGAGGACGGCGGCGTGCAGCTCGC
CGACCACTACCAGCAGAACACCCCCATCGGCGACGGCCCCGTGCTGCTGCCCGACAACCACTACCTGAGC
ACCCAGTCCAAGCTGAGCAAAGACCCCAACGAGAAGCGCGATCACATGGTCCTGCTGGAGTTCGTGACCG
CCGCCGGGATCACTCTCGGCATGGACGAGCTGTACAAGTCCATGGCTGCCATCCGGAAGAAACTGGTGAT
TGTTGGTGATGTAGCCTGTGGAAAGACATGCTTGCTCATAGTCTTCAGCAAGGACCAGTTCCCAGAGGTG
TATGTGCCCACAGTGTTTGAGAACTATGTGGCAGATATCGAGGTGGATGGAAAGCAGGTAGAGTTGGCTT
TGTGGGACACAGCTGGGCAGGAAGATTATGATCGCCTGAGGCCCCTCTCCTACCCAGATACCGATGTTAT
ACTGATGTGTTTTTCCATCGACAGCCCTGATAGTTTAGAAAACATCCCAGAAAAGTGGACCCCAGAAGTC
AAGCATTTCTGTCCCAACGTGCCCATCATCCTGGTTGGGAATAAGAAGGATCTTCGGAATGATGAGCACA
CAAGGCGGGAGCTAGCCAAGATGAAGCAGGAGCCGGTGAAACCTGAAGAAGGCAGAGATATGGCAAACAG
GATTGGCGCTTTTGGGTACATGGAGTGTTCAGCAAAGACCAAAGATGGAGTGAGAGAGGTTTTTGAAATG
GCTACGAGAGCTGCTCTGCAAGCTAGACGTGGGAAGAAAAAATCTGGGAGCTAAGCGGCCGCGACTCTAG
ATCATAATCAGCCATACCACATTTGTAGAGGTTTTACTTGCTTTAAAAAACCTCCCACACCTCCCCCTGA
ACCTGAAACATAAAATGAATGCAATTGTTGTTGTTAACTTGTTTATTGCAGCTTATAATGGTTACAAATA
AAGCAATAGCATCACAAATTTCACAAATAAAGCATTTTTTTCACTGCATTCTAGTTGTGGTTTGTCCAAA
CTCATCAATGTATCTTAAGGCGTAAATTGTAAGCGTTAATATTTTGTTAAAATTCGCGTTAAATTTTTGT
TAAATCAGCTCATTTTTTAACCAATAGGCCGAAATCGGCAAAATCCCTTATAAATCAAAAGAATAGACCG
AGATAGGGT
[37 nt withheld, positions 2087-2123]
AAAGAACGTGGACTCCAACGTCAAAGG
[49 nt withheld, positions 2151-2199]
T
[91 nt withheld, positions 2201-2291]
G
[124 nt withheld, positions 2293-2416]
CAGGTGGCACTTTTCGGGGAAATGTGCGCGGAACCCCTATTTGTTTATTTTTCTAAATACATTCAAATAT
GTATCCGCTCATGAGACAATAACCCTGATAAATGCTTCAATAATATTGAAAAAGGAAGAGTCCTGAGGCG
GAAAGAACCAGCTGTGGAATGTGTGTCAGTTAGGGTGTGGAAAGTCCCCAGGCTCCCCAGCAGGCAGAAG
TATGCAAAGCATGCATCTCAATTAGTCAGCAACCAGGTGTGGAAAGTCCCCAGGCTCCCCAGCAGGCAGA
AGTATGCAAAGCATGCATCTCAATTAGTCAGCAACCATAGTCCCGCCCCTAACTCCGCCCATCCCGCCCC
TAACTCCGCCCAGTTCCGCCCATTCTCCGCCCCATGGCTGACTAATTTTTTTTATTTATGCAGAGGCCGA
GGCCGCCTCGGCCTCTGAGCTATTCCAGAAGTAGTGAGGAGGCTTTTTTGGAGGCCTAGGCTTTTGCAAA
GATCGATCAAGAGACAGGATGAGGATCGTTTCGCATGATTGAACAAGATGGATTGCACGCAGGTTCTCCG
GCCGCTTGGGTGGAGAGGCTATTCGGCTATGACTGGGCACAACAGACAATCGGCTGCTCTGATGCCGCCG
TGTTCCGGCTGTCAGCGCAGGGGCGCCCGGTTCTTTTTGTCAAGACCGACCTGTCCGGTGCCCTGAATGA
ACTGCAAGACGAGGCAGCGCGGCTATCGTGGCTGGCCACGACGGGCGTTCCTTGCGCAGCTGTGCTCGAC
GTTGTCACTGAAGCGGGAAGGGACTGGCTGCTATTGGGCGAAGTGCCGGGGCAGGATCTCCTGTCATCTC
ACCTTGCTCCTGCCGAGAAAGTATCCATCATGGCTGATGCAATGCGGCGGCTGCATACGCTTGATCCGGC
TACCTGCCCATTCGACCACCAAGCGAAACATCGCATCGAGCGAGCACGTACTCGGATGGAAGCCGGTCTT
GTCGATCAGGATGATCTGGACGAAGAGCATCAGGGGCTCGCGCCAGCCGAACTGTTCGCCAGGCTCAAGG
CGAGCATGCCCGACGGCGAGGATCTCGTCGTGACCCATGGCGATGCCTGCTTGCCGAATATCATGGTGGA
AAATGGCCGCTTTTCTGGATTCATCGACTGTGGCCGGCTGGGTGTGGCGGACCGCTATCAGGACATAGCG
TTGGCTACCCGTGATATTGCTGAAGAGCTTGGCGGCGAATGGGCTGACCGCTTCCTCGTGCTTTACGGTA
TCGCCGCTCCCGATTCGCAGCGCATCGCCTTCTATCGCCTTCTTGACGAGTTCTTCTGAGCGGGACTCTG
GGGTTCGAAATGACCGACCAAGCGACGCCCAACCTGCCATCACGAGATTTCGATTCCACCGCCGCCTTCT
ATGAAAGGTTGGGCTTCGGAATCGTTTTCCGGGACGCCGGCTGGATGATCCTCCAGCGCGGGGATCTCAT
GCTGGAGTTCTTCGCCCACCCTAGGGGGAGGCTAACTGAAACACGGAAGGAGACAATACCGGAAGGAACC
CGCGCTATGACGGCAATAAAAAGACAGAATAAAACGCACGGTGTTGGGTCGTTTGTTCATAAACGCGGGG
TTCGGTCCCAGGGCTGGCACTCTGTCGATACCCCACCGAGACCCCATTGGGGCCAATACGCCCGCGTTTC
TTCCTTTTCCCCACCCCACCCCCCAAGTTCGGGTGAAGGCCCAGGGCTCGCAGCCAACGTCGGGGCGGCA
GGCCCTGCCATAGCCTCAGGTTACTCATATATACTTTAGATTGATTTAAAACTTCATTTTTAATTTAAAA
GGATCTAGGTGAAGATCCTTTTTGATAATCTCATGACCAAAATCCCTTAACGTGAGTTTTCGTTCCACTG
AGCGTCAGACCCCGTAGAAAAGATCAAAGGATCTTCTTGAGATCCTTTTTTTCTGCGCGTAATCTGCTGC
TTGCAAACAAAAAAACCACCGCTACCAGCGGTGGTTTGTTTGCCGGATCAAGAGCTACCAACTCTTTTTC
CGAAGGTAACTGGCTTCAGCAGAGCGCAGATACCAAATACTGTTCTTCTAGTGTAGCCGTAGTTAGGCCA
CCACTTCAAGAACTCTGTAGCACCGCCTACATACCTCGCTCTGCTAATCCTGTTACCAGTGGCTGCTGCC
AGTGGCGATAAGTCGTGTCTTACCGGGTTGGACTCAAGACGATAGTTACCGGATAAGGCGCAGCGGTCGG
GCTGAACGGGGGGTTCGTGCACACAGCCCAGCTTGGAGCGAACGACCTACACCGAACTGAGATACCTACA
GCGTGAGCTATGAGAAAGCGCCACGCTTCCCGAAGGGAGAAAGGCGGACAGGTATCCGGTAAGCGGCAGG
GTCGGAACAGGAGAGCGCACGAGGGAGCTTCCAGGGGGAAACGCCTGGTATCTTTATAGTCCTGTCGGGT
TTCGCCACCTCTGACTTGAGCGTCGATTTTTGTGATGCTCGTCAGGGGGGCGGAGCCTATGGAAAAACGC
CAGCAACGCGGCCTTTTTACGGTTCCTGGCCTTTTGCTGGCCTTTTGCTCACATGTTCTTTCCTGCGTTA
TCCCCTGATTCTGTGGATAACCGTATTACCGCCATGCATTAGTTATTAATAGTAATCAATTACGGGGTCA
TTAGTTCATAGCCCATATATGGAGTTCCGCGTTACATAACTTACGGTAAATGGCCCGCCTGGCTGACCGC
CCAACGACCCCCGCCCATTGACGTCAATAATGACGTATGTTCCCATAGTAACGCCAATAGGGACTTTCCA
TTGACGTCAATGGGTGGAGTATTTACGGTAAACTGCCCACTTGGCAGTACATCAAGTGTATCATATGCCA
AGTACGCCCCCTATTGACGTCAATGACGGTAAATGGCCCGCCTGGCATTATGCCCAGTACATGACCTTAT
GGGACTTTCCTACTTGGCAGTACATCTACGTATTAGTCATCGCTATTACCATGGTGATGCGGTTTTGGCA
GTACATCAATGGGCGTGGATAGCGGTTTGACTCACGGGGATTTCCAAGTCTCCACCCCATTGACGTCAAT
GGGAGTTTGTTTTGGCACCAAAATCAACGGGACTTTCCAAAATGTCGTAACAACTCCGCCCCATTGACGC
AAATGGGCGGTAGGCGTGTACGGTGGGAGGTCTATATAAGCAGAGCTGGTTTAGTGAACCGTCAGATCCG
CTAGCGCTACCGGACTCAGATCTCGAGCTCAAGCTTCG
